Addgene plasmid #172983: pLV_dCas9-ZIM3-KRAB_sgTAOK2i_#1
Purpose: CRISPRi for TAOK2
Depositing lab: Michael Wehr. Depositing organization: Klinikum der Ludwig Maximilians-Universitaet Muenchen. Publication: Comprehensive split TEV based protein-protein interaction screening reveals TAOK2 as a key modulator of Hippo signalling to limit growth. Ma X, Mandausch FJ, Wu Y, Sahoo VK, Ma W, Leoni G, Hostiuc M, Wintgens JP, Qiu J, Kannaiyan N, Rossner MJ, Wehr MC. Cell Signal. 2024 Jan;113:110917. doi: 10.1016/j.cellsig.2023.110917. Epub 2023 Oct 7. PubMed 37813295.
Backbone
  Vector backbone: pLV
  Vector type: Lentiviral, CRISPR
  Selectable markers: Puromycin
Growth in bacteria
  Bacterial resistance: Ampicillin, 100 μg/mL
  Growth temperature: 37°C
  Growth strain: NEB Stable
  Copy number: High Copy
Gene/Insert
  Gene/Insert name: sgTAOK2i
  gRNA/shRNA sequence: GACGAGACCGGGGCTGTGGTG
  Species: H. sapiens (human)
  Entrez Gene: TAOK2 (a.k.a. MAP3K17, PSK, PSK1, PSK1-BETA, TAO1, TAO2, Tao2beta)
  Tag / fusion protein: 3xFLAG (N terminal on insert)
  Cloning method: Restriction Enzyme; 5′ cloning site BsmBI (unknown if destroyed); 3′ cloning site BsmBI (unknown if destroyed)
Terms and licenses: Academic/Nonprofit Terms; Industry Terms: Not Available to Industry
How to cite: pLV_dCas9-ZIM3-KRAB_sgTAOK2i_#1 was a gift from Michael Wehr (Addgene plasmid # 172983 ; http://n2t.net/addgene:172983 ; RRID:Addgene_172983)
