[The description below was written by a language model from this plasmid's Addgene catalogue record and pLannotate feature annotations shown in this document.]
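Description:
pLV_dCas9-ZIM3-KRAB_sgTAOK2i_#1 is an all-in-one lentiviral CRISPR interference vector built on a pLV backbone and designed to silence human TAOK2, a kinase also known as MAP3K17 or PSK. In bacteria it is maintained through a high-copy ColE1/pUC-type origin with ampicillin resistance. The backbone also carries an f1 origin and an SV40/EM7-driven bleomycin/Zeocin resistance cassette that lies outside the viral genome. The transfer region has a third-generation layout. A CMV enhancer/promoter fused to a truncated HIV-1 5′ LTR drives genomic RNA production, followed by the Ψ packaging signal, a partial gag sequence, the RRE for Rev-dependent nuclear export and the cPPT/CTS. A WPRE, a truncated 3′ LTR and a bGH polyadenylation signal sit at the downstream end.

Between these viral elements are two expression units. A human U6 promoter, placed in the reverse orientation, transcribes the TAOK2-targeting guide fused to the S. pyogenes gRNA scaffold; the guide was inserted at BsmBI sites. A human UbC promoter drives an N-terminally 3xFLAG-tagged Cas9 open reading frame, which the construct name identifies as catalytically dead dCas9. This is followed by a ZIM3 fragment corresponding to the ZIM3 KRAB repressor domain and then by a puromycin resistance gene for selecting transduced mammalian cells. The annotation does not show what links the repressor fusion to the puromycin marker. Two loxP sites flank the U6 and UbC cassettes, which should allow Cre-mediated excision of the integrated payload, although the record does not state that this is an intended use. The guide directs the dCas9-KRAB fusion to TAOK2 to repress its transcription without cutting the DNA. The "#1" in the name suggests it is one of several guides, and the associated publication concerns TAOK2 as a modulator of Hippo signalling.
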