Features (pLannotate 1.2.2; 38 found; start..end, strand, type, name):
      1..66      +  CDS            3xFLAG: three tandem FLAG® epitope tags, followed by an enterokinase cleavage site
    103..4206    +  CDS            Cas9: Cas9 (Csn1) endonuclease from the Streptococcus pyogenes Type II CRISPR/Cas system generates RNA-guided double strand breaks in DNA
   4282..4590    +  CDS            ZIM3 (fragment): ZIM3_HUMAN - Also known as ZNF657. Experimental evidence at protein level: Swiss-Prot protein existence level 1. May be involved in transcriptional regulation. From Homo sapiens (Human).
   4642..5241    +  CDS            PuroR (fragment): puromycin N-acetyltransferase; pac from Streptomyces; confers resistance to puromycin
   5295..5328    +  protein_bind   loxP: Cre-mediated recombination occurs in the 8-bp core sequence (GCATACAT). Cre recombinase
   5329..5353    +  misc_feature   MCS (fragment): pBluescript multiple cloning site
   5353..5941    +  misc_feature   WPRE: woodchuck hepatitis virus posttranscriptional regulatory element
   5878..6459    +  CDS            nef (fragment): NEF_HV1H2 - Experimental evidence at protein level: Swiss-Prot protein existence level 1. Extracellular Nef protein targets CD4(+) T-lymphocytes for apoptosis by interacting with CXCR4 surface receptors. From Human immunodeficiency virus type 1 group M subtype B (isolate HXB2) (HIV-1).
   6466..6646    +  LTR            5' LTR (truncated): truncated 5' long terminal repeat (LTR) from HIV-1
   6678..6902    +  polyA_signal   bGH poly(A) signal: bovine growth hormone polyadenylation signal
   6906..6927    +  promoter       SV40 promoter (fragment): SV40 enhancer and early promoter
   6948..7376    +  rep_origin     f1 ori (sequence partly withheld): f1 bacteriophage origin of replication; arrow indicates direction of (+) strand synthesis
   7390..7719    +  promoter       SV40 promoter: SV40 enhancer and early promoter
   7767..7814    +  promoter       EM7 promoter: synthetic bacterial promoter&nbsp
   7833..8207    +  CDS            BleoR: antibiotic-binding protein; Sh ble from Streptoalloteichus hindustanus; confers resistance to bleomycin, phleomycin, and Zeocin™
   8217..8342    +  CDS            ble (fragment): BLE_KLEPN - Experimental evidence at protein level: Swiss-Prot protein existence level 1. Binding protein with a strong affinity to the bleomycin family of antibiotics. Binds to CL990; an antimitotic-antibiotic compound. From Klebsiella pneumoniae.
   8337..8458    +  polyA_signal   SV40 poly(A) signal: SV40 polyadenylation signal
   8529..8551    -  protein_bind   lac operator (fragment): The lac repressor binds to the lac operator to inhibit transcription in E. coli. This inhibition can be relieved by adding lactose or isopropyl-β-D-thiogalactopyranoside (IPTG). lac repressor encoded by lacI
   8555..8585    -  promoter       lac promoter: promoter for the E. coli lac operon
   8600..8621    -  protein_bind   CAP binding site: CAP binding activates transcription in the presence of cAMP. E. coli catabolite activator protein
   8634..8726    -  CDS            lacI (fragment): lac repressor; lacI; The lac repressor binds to the lac operator to inhibit transcription in E. coli. This inhibition can be relieved by adding lactose or isopropyl-β-D-thiogalactopyranoside (IPTG).
   8909..9497    -  rep_origin     ori: high-copy-number ColE1/pMB1/pBR322/pUC origin of replication
   9668..10528   -  CDS            AmpR: β-lactamase; bla; confers resistance to ampicillin, carbenicillin, and related antibiotics
  10529..10633   -  promoter       AmpR promoter: bla
  10692..10744   -  misc_feature   bom (fragment): basis of mobility region from pBR322
  10899..11278   +  enhancer       CMV enhancer: human cytomegalovirus immediate early enhancer
  11279..11478   +  promoter       CMV promoter: human cytomegalovirus (CMV) immediate early promoter
  11496..11676   +  LTR            5' LTR (truncated): truncated 5' long terminal repeat (LTR) from HIV-1
  11723..11848   +  misc_feature   HIV-1 Ψ: packaging signal of human immunodeficiency virus type 1
  11832..12195   +  CDS            HIV-1 gag (fragment): gag protein from human immunodeficiency virus 1; gag
  12341..12574   +  misc_feature   RRE: The Rev response element (RRE) of HIV-1 allows for Rev-dependent mRNA export from the nucleus to the cytoplasm.
  12951..13051   +  CDS            Rev (fragment): human immunodeficiency virus 1 (HIV-1) Rev protein; rev; enhances nuclear export of unspliced and incompletely spliced viral mRNAs
  13101..13218   +  misc_feature   cPPT/CTS: central polypurine tract and central termination sequence of HIV-1
  13262..13295   +  protein_bind   loxP: Cre-mediated recombination occurs in the 8-bp core sequence (GCATACAT). Cre recombinase
  13306..13381   -  misc_RNA       gRNA scaffold: guide RNA scaffold for the Streptococcus pyogenes CRISPR/Cas9 system
  13411..13651   -  promoter       U6 promoter: RNA polymerase III promoter for human U6 snRNA
  13684..14895   +  promoter       UbC promoter: human ubiquitin C promoter
  14906..14924   -  misc_feature   MCS (fragment): pUC18/19 multiple cloning site
>Addgene plasmid #172983 | pLV_dCas9-ZIM3-KRAB_sgTAOK2i_#1 | addgene full sequence | sequence record 340587 | Addgene NGS Result
GACTACAAAGACCATGACGGTGATTATAAAGATCATGACATCGATTACAAGGATGACGATGACAAGATGG
CCCCCAAGAAGAAGAGGAAGGTGGGCCGCGGAATGGACAAGAAGTACTCCATTGGGCTCGCCATCGGCAC
AAACAGCGTCGGCTGGGCCGTCATTACGGACGAGTACAAGGTGCCGAGCAAAAAATTCAAAGTTCTGGGC
AATACCGATCGCCACAGCATAAAGAAGAACCTCATTGGCGCCCTCCTGTTCGACTCCGGGGAAACCGCCG
AAGCCACGCGGCTCAAAAGAACAGCACGGCGCAGATATACCCGCAGAAAGAATCGGATCTGCTACCTGCA
GGAGATCTTTAGTAATGAGATGGCTAAGGTGGATGACTCTTTCTTCCATAGGCTGGAGGAGTCCTTTTTG
GTGGAGGAGGATAAAAAGCACGAGCGCCACCCAATCTTTGGCAATATCGTGGACGAGGTGGCGTACCATG
AAAAGTACCCAACCATATATCATCTGAGGAAGAAGCTTGTAGACAGTACTGATAAGGCTGACTTGCGGTT
GATCTATCTCGCGCTGGCGCATATGATCAAATTTCGGGGACACTTCCTCATCGAGGGGGACCTGAACCCA
GACAACAGCGATGTCGACAAACTCTTTATCCAACTGGTTCAGACTTACAATCAGCTTTTCGAAGAGAACC
CGATCAACGCATCCGGAGTTGACGCCAAAGCAATCCTGAGCGCTAGGCTGTCCAAATCCCGGCGGCTCGA
AAACCTCATCGCACAGCTCCCTGGGGAGAAGAAGAACGGCCTGTTTGGTAATCTTATCGCCCTGTCACTC
GGGCTGACCCCCAACTTTAAATCTAACTTCGACCTGGCCGAAGATGCCAAGCTTCAACTGAGCAAAGACA
CCTACGATGATGATCTCGACAATCTGCTGGCCCAGATCGGCGACCAGTACGCAGACCTTTTTTTGGCGGC
AAAGAACCTGTCAGACGCCATTCTGCTGAGTGATATTCTGCGAGTGAACACGGAGATCACCAAAGCTCCG
CTGAGCGCTAGTATGATCAAGCGCTATGATGAGCACCACCAAGACTTGACTTTGCTGAAGGCCCTTGTCA
GACAGCAACTGCCTGAGAAGTACAAGGAAATTTTCTTCGATCAGTCTAAAAATGGCTACGCCGGATACAT
TGACGGCGGAGCAAGCCAGGAGGAATTTTACAAATTTATTAAGCCCATCTTGGAAAAAATGGACGGCACC
GAGGAGCTGCTGGTAAAGCTTAACAGAGAAGATCTGTTGCGCAAACAGCGCACTTTCGACAATGGAAGCA
TCCCCCACCAGATTCACCTGGGCGAACTGCACGCTATCCTCAGGCGGCAAGAGGATTTCTACCCCTTTTT
GAAAGATAACAGGGAAAAGATTGAGAAAATCCTCACATTTCGGATACCCTACTATGTAGGCCCCCTCGCC
CGGGGAAATTCCAGATTCGCGTGGATGACTCGCAAATCAGAAGAGACCATCACTCCCTGGAACTTCGAGG
AAGTCGTGGATAAGGGGGCCTCTGCCCAGTCCTTCATCGAAAGGATGACTAACTTTGATAAAAATCTGCC
TAACGAAAAGGTGCTTCCTAAACACTCTCTGCTGTACGAGTACTTCACAGTTTATAACGAGCTCACCAAG
GTCAAATACGTCACAGAAGGGATGAGAAAGCCAGCATTCCTGTCTGGAGAGCAGAAGAAAGCTATCGTGG
ACCTCCTCTTCAAGACGAACCGGAAAGTTACCGTGAAACAGCTCAAAGAAGACTATTTCAAAAAGATTGA
ATGTTTCGACTCTGTTGAAATCAGCGGAGTGGAGGATCGCTTCAACGCATCCCTGGGAACGTATCACGAT
CTCCTGAAAATCATTAAAGACAAGGACTTCCTGGACAATGAGGAGAACGAGGACATTCTTGAGGACATTG
TCCTCACCCTTACGTTGTTTGAAGATAGGGAGATGATTGAAGAACGCTTGAAAACTTACGCTCATCTCTT
CGACGACAAAGTCATGAAACAGCTCAAGAGGCGCCGATATACAGGATGGGGGCGGCTGTCAAGAAAACTG
ATCAATGGGATCCGAGACAAGCAGAGTGGAAAGACAATCCTGGATTTTCTTAAGTCCGATGGATTTGCCA
ACCGGAACTTCATGCAGTTGATCCATGATGACTCTCTCACCTTTAAGGAGGACATCCAGAAAGCACAAGT
TTCTGGCCAGGGGGACAGTCTTCACGAGCACATCGCTAATCTTGCAGGTAGCCCAGCTATCAAAAAGGGA
ATACTGCAGACCGTTAAGGTCGTGGATGAACTCGTCAAAGTAATGGGAAGGCATAAGCCCGAGAATATCG
TTATCGAGATGGCCCGAGAGAACCAAACTACCCAGAAGGGACAGAAGAACAGTAGGGAAAGGATGAAGAG
GATTGAAGAGGGTATAAAAGAACTGGGGTCCCAAATCCTTAAGGAACACCCAGTTGAAAACACCCAGCTT
CAGAATGAGAAGCTCTACCTGTACTACCTGCAGAACGGCAGGGACATGTACGTGGATCAGGAACTGGACA
TCAATCGGCTCTCCGACTACGACGTGGATGCCATCGTGCCCCAGTCTTTTCTCAAAGATGATTCTATTGA
TAATAAAGTGTTGACAAGATCCGATAAAAATAGAGGGAAGAGTGATAACGTCCCCTCAGAAGAAGTTGTC
AAGAAAATGAAAAATTATTGGCGGCAGCTGCTGAACGCCAAACTGATCACACAACGGAAGTTCGATAATC
TGACTAAGGCTGAACGAGGTGGCCTGTCTGAGTTGGATAAAGCCGGCTTCATCAAAAGGCAGCTTGTTGA
GACACGCCAGATCACCAAGCACGTGGCCCAAATTCTCGATTCACGCATGAACACCAAGTACGATGAAAAT
GACAAACTGATTCGAGAGGTGAAAGTTATTACTCTGAAGTCTAAGCTGGTCTCAGATTTCAGAAAGGACT
TTCAGTTTTATAAGGTGAGAGAGATCAACAATTACCACCATGCGCATGATGCCTACCTGAATGCAGTGGT
AGGCACTGCACTTATCAAAAAATATCCCAAGCTTGAATCTGAATTTGTTTACGGAGACTATAAAGTGTAC
GATGTTAGGAAAATGATCGCAAAGTCTGAGCAGGAAATAGGCAAGGCCACCGCTAAGTACTTCTTTTACA
GCAATATTATGAATTTTTTCAAGACCGAGATTACACTGGCCAATGGAGAGATTCGGAAGCGACCACTTAT
CGAAACAAACGGAGAAACAGGAGAAATCGTGTGGGACAAGGGTAGGGATTTCGCGACAGTCCGGAAGGTC
CTGTCCATGCCGCAGGTGAACATCGTTAAAAAGACCGAAGTACAGACCGGAGGCTTCTCCAAGGAAAGTA
TCCTCCCGAAAAGGAACAGCGACAAGCTGATCGCACGCAAAAAAGATTGGGACCCCAAGAAATACGGCGG
ATTCGATTCTCCTACAGTCGCTTACAGTGTACTGGTTGTGGCCAAAGTGGAGAAAGGGAAGTCTAAAAAA
CTCAAAAGCGTCAAGGAACTGCTGGGCATCACAATCATGGAGCGATCAAGCTTCGAAAAAAACCCCATCG
ACTTTCTCGAGGCGAAAGGATATAAAGAGGTCAAAAAAGACCTCATCATTAAGCTTCCCAAGTACTCTCT
CTTTGAGCTTGAAAACGGCCGGAAACGAATGCTCGCTAGTGCGGGCGAGCTGCAGAAAGGTAACGAGCTG
GCACTGCCCTCTAAATACGTTAATTTCTTGTATCTGGCCAGCCACTATGAAAAGCTCAAAGGGTCTCCCG
AAGATAATGAGCAGAAGCAGCTGTTCGTGGAACAACACAAACACTACCTTGATGAGATCATCGAGCAAAT
AAGCGAATTCTCCAAAAGAGTGATCCTCGCCGACGCTAACCTCGATAAGGTGCTTTCTGCTTACAATAAG
CACAGGGATAAGCCCATCAGGGAGCAGGCAGAAAACATTATCCACTTGTTTACTCTGACCAACTTGGGCG
CGCCTGCAGCCTTCAAGTACTTCGACACCACCATAGACAGAAAGCGGTACACCTCTACAAAGGAGGTCCT
GGACGCCACACTGATTCATCAGTCAATTACGGGGCTCTATGAAACAAGAATCGACCTCTCTCAGCTCGGT
GGAGACAGCAGGGCTGACCCCAAGAAGAAGAGGAAGGTGGCTAGCCCTAAGAAAAAGCGGAAAGTGGTTA
ACGGAGGCGGAATGAACAATTCCCAGGGAAGAGTGACCTTCGAGGATGTCACTGTGAACTTCACCCAGGG
GGAGTGGCAGCGGCTGAATCCCGAACAGAGAAACTTGTACAGGGATGTGATGCTGGAGAATTACAGCAAC
CTTGTCTCTGTGGGACAAGGGGAAACCACCAAACCCGATGTGATCTTGAGGTTGGAACAAGGAAAGGAGC
CATGGTTGGAGGAAGAGGAAGTGCTGGGAAGTGGCCGTGCAGAAAAAAATGGGGACATTGGAGGGCAGAT
TTGGAAGCCAAAGGATGTGAAAGAGAGTCTCGCTAGCGAGGGCAGAGGAAGTCTTCTAACATGCGGTGAC
GTGGAGGAGAATCCCGGCCCTATGACCGAGTACAAGCCCACGGTGCGCCTCGCCACCCGCGACGACGTCC
CCAGGGCCGTACGCACCCTCGCCGCCGCGTTCGCCGACTACCCCGCCACGCGCCACACCGTCGATCCGGA
CCGCCACATCGAGCGGGTCACCGAGCTGCAAGAACTCTTCCTCACGCGCGTCGGGCTCGACATCGGCAAG
GTGTGGGTCGCGGACGACGGCGCCGCGGTGGCGGTCTGGACCACGCCGGAGAGCGTCGAAGCGGGGGCGG
TGTTCGCCGAGATCGGCCCGCGCATGGCCGAGTTGAGCGGTTCCCGGCTGGCCGCGCAGCAACAGATGGA
AGGCCTCCTGGCGCCGCACCGGCCCAAGGAGCCCGCGTGGTTCCTGGCCACCGTCGGCGTGTCGCCCGAC
CACCAGGGCAAGGGTCTGGGCAGCGCCGTCGTGCTCCCCGGAGTGGAGGCGGCCGAGCGCGCCGGGGTGC
CCGCCTTCCTGGAGACCTCCGCGCCCCGCAACCTCCCCTTCTACGAGCGGCTCGGCTTCACCGTCACCGC
CGACGTCGAGGTGCCCGAAGGACCGCGCACCTGGTGCATGACCCGCAAGCCCGGTGCCTGACCAGCACAC
TGGCGGCCGTTACTAGCTTCTGCAGCACGACCGGTTGATAATAGATAACTTCGTATAGCATACATTATAC
GAAGTTATGAATTCGATATCAAGCTTATCGATAATCAACCTCTGGATTACAAAATTTGTGAAAGATTGAC
TGGTATTCTTAACTATGTTGCTCCTTTTACGCTATGTGGATACGCTGCTTTAATGCCTTTGTATCATGCT
ATTGCTTCCCGTATGGCTTTCATTTTCTCCTCCTTGTATAAATCCTGGTTGCTGTCTCTTTATGAGGAGT
TGTGGCCCGTTGTCAGGCAACGTGGCGTGGTGTGCACTGTGTTTGCTGACGCAACCCCCACTGGTTGGGG
CATTGCCACCACCTGTCAGCTCCTTTCCGGGACTTTCGCTTTCCCCCTCCCTATTGCCACGGCGGAACTC
ATCGCCGCCTGCCTTGCCCGCTGCTGGACAGGGGCTCGGCTGTTGGGCACTGACAATTCCGTGGTGTTGT
CGGGGAAATCATCGTCCTTTCCTTGGCTGCTCGCCTGTGTTGCCACCTGGATTCTGCGCGGGACGTCCTT
CTGCTACGTCCCTTCGGCCCTCAATCCAGCGGACCTTCCTTCCCGCGGCCTGCTGCCGGCTCTGCGGCCT
CTTCCGCGTCTTCGCCTTCGCCCTCAGACGAGTCGGATCTCCCTTTGGGCCGCCTCCCCGCATCGATACC
GTCGACCTCGAGACCTAGAAAAACATGGAGCAATCACAAGTAGCAATACAGCAGCTACCAATGCTGATTG
TGCCTGGCTAGAAGCACAAGAGGAGGAGGAGGTGGGTTTTCCAGTCACACCTCAGGTACCTTTAAGACCA
ATGACTTACAAGGCAGCTGTAGATCTTAGCCACTTTTTAAAAGAAAAGGGGGGACTGGAAGGGCTAATTC
ACTCCCAACGAAGACAAGATATCCTTGATCTGTGGATCTACCACACACAAGGCTACTTCCCTGATTGGCA
GAACTACACACCAGGGCCAGGGATCAGATATCCACTGACCTTTGGATGGTGCTACAAGCTAGTACCAGTT
GAGCAAGAGAAGGTAGAAGAAGCCAATGAAGGAGAGAACACCCGCTTGTTACACCCTGTGAGCCTGCATG
GGATGGATGACCCGGAGAGAGAAGTATTAGAGTGGAGGTTTGACAGCCGCCTAGCATTTCATCACATGGC
CCGAGAGCTGCATCCGGACTGTACTGGGTCTCTCTGGTTAGACCAGATCTGAGCCTGGGAGCTCTCTGGC
TAACTAGGGAACCCACTGCTTAAGCCTCAATAAAGCTTGCCTTGAGTGCTTCAAGTAGTGTGTGCCCGTC
TGTTGTGTGACTCTGGTAACTAGAGATCCCTCAGACCCTTTTAGTCAGTGTGGAAAATCTCTAGCAGGGC
CCGTTTAAACCCGCTGATCAGCCTCGACTGTGCCTTCTAGTTGCCAGCCATCTGTTGTTTGCCCCTCCCC
CGTGCCTTCCTTGACCCTGGAAGGTGCCACTCCCACTGTCCTTTCCTAATAAAATGAGGAAATTGCATCG
CATTGTCTGAGTAGGTGTCATTCTATTCTGGGGGGTGGGGTGGGGCAGGACAGCAAGGGGGAGGATTGGG
AAGACAATAGCAGGCATGCTGGGGATGCGGTGGGCTCTATGGCTTCTGAGGCGGAAAGAACCAGCTGGGG
CTCTAGGGGGTATCCCC
[124 nt withheld, positions 6948-7071]
C
[91 nt withheld, positions 7073-7163]
A
[49 nt withheld, positions 7165-7213]
CCTTTGACGTTGGAGTCCACGTTCTTT
[37 nt withheld, positions 7241-7277]
ACCCTATCTCGGTCTATTCTTTTGATTTATAAGGGATTTTGCCGATTTCGGCCTATTGGTTAAAAAATGA
GCTGATTTAACAAAAATTTAACGCGAATTAATTCTGTGGAATGTGTGTCAGTTAGGGTGTGGAAAGTCCC
CAGGCTCCCCAGCAGGCAGAAGTATGCAAAGCATGCATCTCAATTAGTCAGCAACCAGGTGTGGAAAGTC
CCCAGGCTCCCCAGCAGGCAGAAGTATGCAAAGCATGCATCTCAATTAGTCAGCAACCATAGTCCCGCCC
CTAACTCCGCCCATCCCGCCCCTAACTCCGCCCAGTTCCGCCCATTCTCCGCCCCATGGCTGACTAATTT
TTTTTATTTATGCAGAGGCCGAGGCCGCCTCTGCCTCTGAGCTATTCCAGAAGTAGTGAGGAGGCTTTTT
TGGAGGCCTAGGCTTTTGCAAAAAGCTCCCGGGAGCTTGTATATCCATTTTCGGATCTGATCAGCACGTG
TTGACAATTAATCATCGGCATAGTATATCGGCATAGTATAATACGACAAGGTGAGGAACTAAACCATGGC
CAAGTTGACCAGTGCCGTTCCGGTGCTCACCGCGCGCGACGTCGCCGGAGCGGTCGAGTTCTGGACCGAC
CGGCTCGGGTTCTCCCGGGACTTCGTGGAGGACGACTTCGCCGGTGTGGTCCGGGACGACGTGACCCTGT
TCATCAGCGCGGTCCAGGACCAGGTGGTGCCGGACAACACCCTGGCCTGGGTGTGGGTGCGCGGCCTGGA
CGAGCTGTACGCCGAGTGGTCGGAGGTCGTGTCCACGAACTTCCGGGACGCCTCCGGGCCGGCCATGACC
GAGATCGGCGAGCAGCCGTGGGGGCGGGAGTTCGCCCTGCGCGACCCGGCCGGCAACTGCGTGCACTTCG
TGGCCGAGGAGCAGGACTGACACGTGCTACGAGATTTCGATTCCACCGCCGCCTTCTATGAAAGGTTGGG
CTTCGGAATCGTTTTCCGGGACGCCGGCTGGATGATCCTCCAGCGCGGGGATCTCATGCTGGAGTTCTTC
GCCCACCCCAACTTGTTTATTGCAGCTTATAATGGTTACAAATAAAGCAATAGCATCACAAATTTCACAA
ATAAAGCATTTTTTTCACTGCATTCTAGTTGTGGTTTGTCCAAACTCATCAATGTATCTTATCATGTCTG
TATACCGTCGACCTCTAGCTAGAGCTTGGCGTAATCATGGTCATAGCTGTTTCCTGTGTGAAATTGTTAT
CCGCTCACAATTCCACACAACATACGAGCCGGAAGCATAAAGTGTAAAGCCTGGGGTGCCTAATGAGTGA
GCTAACTCACATTAATTGCGTTGCGCTCACTGCCCGCTTTCCAGTCGGGAAACCTGTCGTGCCAGCTGCA
TTAATGAATCGGCCAACGCGCGGGGAGAGGCGGTTTGCGTATTGGGCGCTCTTCCGCTTCCTCGCTCACT
GACTCGCTGCGCTCGGTCGTTCGGCTGCGGCGAGCGGTATCAGCTCACTCAAAGGCGGTAATACGGTTAT
CCACAGAATCAGGGGATAACGCAGGAAAGAACATGTGAGCAAAAGGCCAGCAAAAGGCCAGGAACCGTAA
AAAGGCCGCGTTGCTGGCGTTTTTCCATAGGCTCCGCCCCCCTGACGAGCATCACAAAAATCGACGCTCA
AGTCAGAGGTGGCGAAACCCGACAGGACTATAAAGATACCAGGCGTTTCCCCCTGGAAGCTCCCTCGTGC
GCTCTCCTGTTCCGACCCTGCCGCTTACCGGATACCTGTCCGCCTTTCTCCCTTCGGGAAGCGTGGCGCT
TTCTCATAGCTCACGCTGTAGGTATCTCAGTTCGGTGTAGGTCGTTCGCTCCAAGCTGGGCTGTGTGCAC
GAACCCCCCGTTCAGCCCGACCGCTGCGCCTTATCCGGTAACTATCGTCTTGAGTCCAACCCGGTAAGAC
ACGACTTATCGCCACTGGCAGCAGCCACTGGTAACAGGATTAGCAGAGCGAGGTATGTAGGCGGTGCTAC
AGAGTTCTTGAAGTGGTGGCCTAACTACGGCTACACTAGAAGAACAGTATTTGGTATCTGCGCTCTGCTG
AAGCCAGTTACCTTCGGAAAAAGAGTTGGTAGCTCTTGATCCGGCAAACAAACCACCGCTGGTAGCGGTG
GTTTTTTTGTTTGCAAGCAGCAGATTACGCGCAGAAAAAAAGGATCTCAAGAAGATCCTTTGATCTTTTC
TACGGGGTCTGACGCTCAGTGGAACGAAAACTCACGTTAAGGGATTTTGGTCATGAGATTATCAAAAAGG
ATCTTCACCTAGATCCTTTTAAATTAAAAATGAAGTTTTAAATCAATCTAAAGTATATATGAGTAAACTT
GGTCTGACAGTTACCAATGCTTAATCAGTGAGGCACCTATCTCAGCGATCTGTCTATTTCGTTCATCCAT
AGTTGCCTGACTCCCCGTCGTGTAGATAACTACGATACGGGAGGGCTTACCATCTGGCCCCAGTGCTGCA
ATGATACCGCGAGACCCACGCTCACCGGCTCCAGATTTATCAGCAATAAACCAGCCAGCCGGAAGGGCCG
AGCGCAGAAGTGGTCCTGCAACTTTATCCGCCTCCATCCAGTCTATTAATTGTTGCCGGGAAGCTAGAGT
AAGTAGTTCGCCAGTTAATAGTTTGCGCAACGTTGTTGCCATTGCTACAGGCATCGTGGTGTCACGCTCG
TCGTTTGGTATGGCTTCATTCAGCTCCGGTTCCCAACGATCAAGGCGAGTTACATGATCCCCCATGTTGT
GCAAAAAAGCGGTTAGCTCCTTCGGTCCTCCGATCGTTGTCAGAAGTAAGTTGGCCGCAGTGTTATCACT
CATGGTTATGGCAGCACTGCATAATTCTCTTACTGTCATGCCATCCGTAAGATGCTTTTCTGTGACTGGT
GAGTACTCAACCAAGTCATTCTGAGAATAGTGTATGCGGCGACCGAGTTGCTCTTGCCCGGCGTCAATAC
GGGATAATACCGCGCCACATAGCAGAACTTTAAAAGTGCTCATCATTGGAAAACGTTCTTCGGGGCGAAA
ACTCTCAAGGATCTTACCGCTGTTGAGATCCAGTTCGATGTAACCCACTCGTGCACCCAACTGATCTTCA
GCATCTTTTACTTTCACCAGCGTTTCTGGGTGAGCAAAAACAGGAAGGCAAAATGCCGCAAAAAAGGGAA
TAAGGGCGACACGGAAATGTTGAATACTCATACTCTTCCTTTTTCAATATTATTGAAGCATTTATCAGGG
TTATTGTCTCATGAGCGGATACATATTTGAATGTATTTAGAAAAATAAACAAATAGGGGTTCCGCGCACA
TTTCCCCGAAAAGTGCCACCTGACGTCGACGGATCGGGAGATCTCCCGATCCCCTATGGTGCACTCTCAG
TACAATCTGCTCTGATGCCGCATAGTTAAGCCAGTATCTGCTCCCTGCTTGTGTGTTGGAGGTCGCTGAG
TAGTGCGCGAGCAAAATTTAAGCTACAACAAGGCAAGGCTTGACCGACAATTGCATGAAGAATCTGCTTA
GGGTTAGGCGTTTTGCGCTGCTTCGCGATGTACGGGCCAGATATACGCGTTGACATTGATTATTGACTAG
TTATTAATAGTAATCAATTACGGGGTCATTAGTTCATAGCCCATATATGGAGTTCCGCGTTACATAACTT
ACGGTAAATGGCCCGCCTGGCTGACCGCCCAACGACCCCCGCCCATTGACGTCAATAATGACGTATGTTC
CCATAGTAACGCCAATAGGGACTTTCCATTGACGTCAATGGGTGGAGTATTTACGGTAAACTGCCCACTT
GGCAGTACATCAAGTGTATCATATGCCAAGTACGCCCCCTATTGACGTCAATGACGGTAAATGGCCCGCC
TGGCATTATGCCCAGTACATGACCTTATGGGACTTTCCTACTTGGCAGTACATCTACGTATTAGTCATCG
CTATTACCATGGTGATGCGGTTTTGGCAGTACATCAATGGGCGTGGATAGCGGTTTGACTCACGGGGATT
TCCAAGTCTCCACCCCATTGACGTCAATGGGAGTTTGTTTTGGCACCAAAATCAACGGGACTTTCCAAAA
TGTCGTAACAACTCCGCCCCATTGACGCAAATGGGCGGTAGGCGTGTACGGTGGGAGGTCTATATAAGCA
GCGCGTTTTGCCTGTACTGGGTCTCTCTGGTTAGACCAGATCTGAGCCTGGGAGCTCTCTGGCTAACTAG
GGAACCCACTGCTTAAGCCTCAATAAAGCTTGCCTTGAGTGCTTCAAGTAGTGTGTGCCCGTCTGTTGTG
TGACTCTGGTAACTAGAGATCCCTCAGACCCTTTTAGTCAGTGTGGAAAATCTCTAGCAGTGGCGCCCGA
ACAGGGACTTGAAAGCGAAAGGGAAACCAGAGGAGCTCTCTCGACGCAGGACTCGGCTTGCTGAAGCGCG
CACGGCAAGAGGCGAGGGGCGGCGACTGGTGAGTACGCCAAAAATTTTGACTAGCGGAGGCTAGAAGGAG
AGAGATGGGTGCGAGAGCGTCAGTATTAAGCGGGGGAGAATTAGATCGCGATGGGAAAAAATTCGGTTAA
GGCCAGGGGGAAAGAAAAAATATAAATTAAAACATATAGTATGGGCAAGCAGGGAGCTAGAACGATTCGC
AGTTAATCCTGGCCTGTTAGAAACATCAGAAGGCTGTAGACAAATACTGGGACAGCTACAACCATCCCTT
CAGACAGGATCAGAAGAACTTAGATCATTATATAATACAGTAGCAACCCTCTATTGTGTGCATCAAAGGA
TAGAGATAAAAGACACCAAGGAAGCTTTAGACAAGATAGAGGAAGAGCAAAACAAAAGTAAGACCACCGC
ACAGCAAGCGGCCGCTGATCTTCAGACCTGGAGGAGGAGATATGAGGGACAATTGGAGAAGTGAATTATA
TAAATATAAAGTAGTAAAAATTGAACCATTAGGAGTAGCACCCACCAAGGCAAAGAGAAGAGTGGTGCAG
AGAGAAAAAAGAGCAGTGGGAATAGGAGCTTTGTTCCTTGGGTTCTTGGGAGCAGCAGGAAGCACTATGG
GCGCAGCGTCAATGACGCTGACGGTACAGGCCAGACAATTATTGTCTGGTATAGTGCAGCAGCAGAACAA
TTTGCTGAGGGCTATTGAGGCGCAACAGCATCTGTTGCAACTCACAGTCTGGGGCATCAAGCAGCTCCAG
GCAAGAATCCTGGCTGTGGAAAGATACCTAAAGGATCAACAGCTCCTGGGGATTTGGGGTTGCTCTGGAA
AACTCATTTGCACCACTGCTGTGCCTTGGAATGCTAGTTGGAGTAATAAATCTCTGGAACAGATTTGGAA
TCACACGACCTGGATGGAGTGGGACAGAGAAATTAACAATTACACAAGCTTAATACACTCCTTAATTGAA
GAATCGCAAAACCAGCAAGAAAAGAATGAACAAGAATTATTGGAATTAGATAAATGGGCAAGTTTGTGGA
ATTGGTTTAACATAACAAATTGGCTGTGGTATATAAAATTATTCATAATGATAGTAGGAGGCTTGGTAGG
TTTAAGAATAGTTTTTGCTGTACTTTCTATAGTGAATAGAGTTAGGCAGGGATATTCACCATTATCGTTT
CAGACCCACCTCCCAACCCCGAGGGGACCCGACAGGCCCGAAGGAATAGAAGAAGAAGGTGGAGAGAGAG
ACAGAGACAGATCCATTCGATTAGTGAACGGATCGGCACTGCGTGCGCCAATTCTGCAGACAAATGGCAG
TATTCATCCACAATTTTAAAAGAAAAGGGGGGATTGGGGGGTACAGTGCAGGGGAAAGAATAGTAGACAT
AATAGCAACAGACATACAAACTAAAGAATTACAAAAACAAATTACAAAAATTCAAAATTTTCGGGTTTAT
TACAGGGACAGCAGAGATCCAGTTTGGTTAATTAATAACTTCGTATAGCATACATTATACGAAGTTATTA
AAAAAAAAGCACCGACTCGGTGCCACTTTTTCAAGTTGATAACGGACTAGCCTTATTTTAACTTGCTATT
TCTAGCTCTAAAACCACCACAGCCCCGGTCTCGTCGGTGTTTCGTCCTTTCCACAAGATATATAAAGCCA
AGAAATCGAAATACTTTCAAGTTACGGTAAGCATATGATAGTCCATTTTAAAACATAATTTTAAAACTGC
AAACTACCCAAGAAATTATTACTTTCTACGTCACGTATTTTGTACTAATATCTTTGTGTTTACAGTCAAA
TTAATTCCAATTATCTCTCTAACAGCCTTGTATCGTATATGCAAATATGAAGGAATCATGGGAAATAGGC
CCTCTTAATTAATTAACCCGTGTCGGCTCCAGATCTGGCCTCCGCGCCGGGTTTTGGCGCCTCCCGCGGG
CGCCCCCCTCCTCACGGCGAGCGCTGCCACGTCAGACGAAGGGCGCAGCGAGCGTCCTGATCCTTCCGCC
CGGACGCTCAGGACAGCGGCCCGCTGCTCATAAGACTCGGCCTTAGAACCCCAGTATCAGCAGAAGGACA
TTTTAGGACGGGACTTGGGTGACTCTAGGGCACTGGTTTTCTTTCCAGAGAGCGGAACAGGCGAGGAAAA
GTAGTCCCTTCTCGGCGATTCTGCGGAGGGATCTCCGTGGGGCGGTGAACGCCGATGATTATATAAGGAC
GCGCCGGGTGTGGCACAGCTAGTTCCGTCGCAGCCGGGATTTGGGTCGCGGTTCTTGTTTGTGGATCGCT
GTGATCGTCACTTGGTGAGTAGCGGGCTGCTGGGCTGGCCGGGGCTTTCGTGGCCGCCGGGCCGCTCGGT
GGGACGGAAGCGTGTGGAGAGACCGCCAAGGGCTGTAGTCTGGGTCCGCGAGCAAGGTTGCCCTGAACTG
GGGGTTGGGGGGAGCGCAGCAAAATGGCGGCTGTTCCCGAGTCTTGAATGGAAGACGCTTGTGAGGCGGG
CTGTGAGGTCGTTGAAACAAGGTGGGGGGCATGGTGGGCGGCAAGAACCCAAGGTCTTGAGGCCTTCGCT
AATGCGGGAAAGCTCTTATTCGGGTGAGATGGGCTGGGGCACCATCTGGGGACCCTGACGTGAAGTTTGT
CACTGACTGGAGAACTCGGTTTGTCGTCTGTTGCGGGGGCGGCAGTTATGGCGGTGCCGTTGGGCAGTGC
ACCCGTACCTTTGGGAGCGCGCGCCCTCGTCGTGTCGTGACGTCACCCGTTCTGTTGGCTTATAATGCAG
GGTGGGGCCACCTGCCGGTAGGTGTGCGGTAGGCTTTTCTCCGTCGCAGGACGCAGGGTTCGGGCCTAGG
GTAGGCTCTCCTGAATCGACAGGCGCCGGACCTCTGGTGAGGGGAGGGATAAGTGAGGCGTCAGTTTCTT
TGGTCGGTTTTATGTACCTATCTTCTTAAGTAGCTGAAGCTCCGGTTTTGAACTATGCGCTCGGGGTTGG
CGAGTGTGTTTTGTGAAGTTTTTTAGGCACCTTTTGAAATGTAATCATTTGGGTCAATATGTAATTTTCA
GTGTTAGACTAGTAAATTGTCCGCTAAATTCTGGCCGTTTTTGGCTTTTTTGTTAGACGAAGCTTGGGCT
GCAGGTCGACTCTAGAGCCACCATG
